>Addgene plasmid #116559 | pHAGE-PIK3CB-R321Q | addgene full sequence | sequence record 243100 | Addgene NGS Result
TGGAAGGGCTAATTCACTCCCAAAGAAGACAAGATATCCTTGATCTGTGGATCTACCACACACAAGGCTA
CTTCCCTGATTAGCAGAACTACACACCAGGGCCAGGGGTCAGATATCCACTGACCTTTGGATGGTGCTAC
AAGCTAGTACCAGTTGAGCCAGATAAGGTAGAAGAGGCCAATAAAGGAGAGAACACCAGCTTGTTACACC
CTGTGAGCCTGCATGGGATGGATGACCCGGAGAGAGAAGTGTTAGAGTGGAGGTTTGACAGCCGCCTAGC
ATTTCATCACGTGGCCCGAGAGCTGCATCCGGAGTACTTCAAGAACTGCTGATATCGAGCTTGCTACAAG
GGACTTTCCGCTGGGGACTTTCCAGGGAGGCGTGGCCTGGGCGGGACTGGGGAGTGGCGAGCCCTCAGAT
CCTGCATATAAGCAGCTGCTTTTTGCCTGTACTGGGTCTCTCTGGTTAGACCAGATCTGAGCCTGGGAGC
TCTCTGGCTAACTAGGGAACCCACTGCTTAAGCCTCAATAAAGCTTGCCTTGAGTGCTTCAAGTAGTGTG
TGCCCGTCTGTTGTGTGACTCTGGTAACTAGAGATCCCTCAGACCCTTTTAGTCAGTGTGGAAAATCTCT
AGCAGTGGCGCCCGAACAGGGACTTGAAAGCGAAAGGGAAACCAGAGGAGCTCTCTCGACGCAGGACTCG
GCTTGCTGAAGCGCGCACGGCAAGAGGCGAGGGGCGGCGACTGGTGAGTACGCCAAAAATTTTGACTAGC
GGAGGCTAGAAGGAGAGAGATGGGTGCGAGAGCGTCAGTATTAAGCGGGGGAGAATTAGATCGCGATGGG
AAAAAATTCGGTTAAGGCCAGGGGGAAAGAAAAAATATAAATTAAAACATATAGTATGGGCAAGCAGGGA
GCTAGAACGATTCGCAGTTAATCCTGGCCTGTTAGAAACATCAGAAGGCTGTAGACAAATACTGGGACAG
CTACAACCATCCCTTCAGACAGGATCAGAAGAACTTAGATCATTATATAATACAGTAGCAACCCTCTATT
GTGTGCATCAAAGGATAGAGATAAAAGACACCAAGGAAGCTTTAGACAAGATAGAGGAAGAGCAAAACAA
AAGTAAGACCACCGCACAGCAAGCGGCCGGCCGCTGATCTTCAGACCTGGAGGAGGAGATATGAGGGACA
ATTGGAGAAGTGAATTATATAAATATAAAGTAGTAAAAATTGAACCATTAGGAGTAGCACCCACCAAGGC
AAAGAGAAGAGTGGTGCAGAGAGAAAAAAGAGCAGTGGGAATAGGAGCTTTGTTCCTTGGGTTCTTGGGA
GCAGCAGGAAGCACTATGGGCGCAGCGTCAATGACGCTGACGGTACAGGCCAGACAATTATTGTCTGGTA
TAGTGCAGCAGCAGAACAATTTGCTGAGGGCTATTGAGGCGCAACAGCATCTGTTGCAACTCACAGTCTG
GGGCATCAAGCAGCTCCAGGCAAGAATCCTGGCTGTGGAAAGATACCTAAAGGATCAACAGCTCCTGGGG
ATTTGGGGTTGCTCTGGAAAACTCATTTGCACCACTGCTGTGCCTTGGAATGCTAGTTGGAGTAATAAAT
CTCTGGAACAGATTTGGAATCACACGACCTGGATGGAGTGGGACAGAGAAATTAACAATTACACAAGCTT
AATACACTCCTTAATTGAAGAATCGCAAAACCAGCAAGAAAAGAATGAACAAGAATTATTGGAATTAGAT
AAATGGGCAAGTTTGTGGAATTGGTTTAACATAACAAATTGGCTGTGGTATATAAAATTATTCATAATGA
TAGTAGGAGGCTTGGTAGGTTTAAGAATAGTTTTTGCTGTACTTTCTATAGTGAATAGAGTTAGGCAGGG
ATATTCACCATTATCGTTTCAGACCCACCTCCCAACCCCGAGGGGACCCGACAGGCCCGAAGGAATAGAA
GAAGAAGGTGGAGAGAGAGACAGAGACAGATCCATTCGATTAGTGAACGGATCTCGACGGTATCGCCGAA
TTCACAAATGGCAGTATTCATCCACAATTTTAAAAGAAAAGGGGGGATTGGGGGGTACAGTGCAGGGGAA
AGAATAGTAGACATAATAGCAACAGACATACAAACTAAAGAATTACAAAAACAAATTACAAAAATTCAAA
ATTTTCGGGTTTATTACAGGGACAGCAGAGATCCAGTTTGGACTAGTCGTGAGGCTCCGGTGCCCGTCAG
TGGGCAGAGCGCACATCGCCCACAGTCCCCGAGAAGTTGGGGGGAGGGGTCGGCAATTGAACCGGTGCCT
AGAGAAGGTGGCGCGGGGTAAACTGGGAAAGTGATGTCGTGTACTGGCTCCGCCTTTTTCCCGAGGGTGG
GGGAGAACCGTATATAAGTGCAGTAGTCGCCGTGAACGTTCTTTTTCGCAACGGGTTTGCCGCCAGAACA
CAGGTAAGTGCCGTGTGTGGTTCCCGCGGGCCTGGCCTCTTTACGGGTTATGGCCCTTGCGTGCCTTGAA
TTACTTCCACCTGGCTGCAGTACGTGATTCTTGATCCCGAGCTTCGGGTTGGAAGTGGGTGGGAGAGTTC
GAGGCCTTGCGCTTAAGGAGCCCCTTCGCCTCGTGCTTGAGTTGAGGCCTGGCCTGGGCGCTGGGGCCGC
CGCGTGCGAATCTGGTGGCACCTTCGCGCCTGTCTCGCTGCTTTCGATAAGTCTCTAGCCATTTAAAATT
TTTGATGACCTGCTGCGACGCTTTTTTTCTGGCAAGATAGTCTTGTAAATGCGGGCCAAGATCTGCACAC
TGGTATTTCGGTTTTTGGGGCCGCGGGCGGCGACGGGGCCCGTGCGTCCCAGCGCACATGTTCGGCGAGG
CGGGGCCTGCGAGCGCGGCCACCGAGAATCGGACGGGGGTAGTCTCAAGCTGGCCGGCCTGCTCTGGTGC
CTGGCCTCGCGCCGCCGTGTATCGCCCCGCCCTGGGCGGCAAGGCTGGCCCGGTCGGCACCAGTTGCGTG
AGCGGAAAGATGGCCGCTTCCCGGCCCTGCTGCAGGGAGCTCAAAATGGAGGACGCGGCGCTCGGGAGAG
CGGGCGGGTGAGTCACCCACACAAAGGAAAAGGGCCTTTCCGTCCTCAGCCGTCGCTTCATGTGACTCCA
CGGAGTACCGGGCGCCGTCCAGGCACCTCGATTAGTTCTCGAGCTTTTGGAGTACGTCGTCTTTAGGTTG
GGGGGAGGGGTTTTATGCGATGGAGTTTCCCCACACTGAGTGGGTGGAGACTGAAGTTAGGCCAGCTTGG
CACTTGATGTAATTCTCCTTGGAATTTGCCCTTTTTGAGTTTGGATCTTGGTTCATTCTCAAGCCTCAGA
CAGTGGTTCAAAGTTTTTTTCTTCCATTTCAGGTGTCGTGAAGCGGCCCTGCAGATATCAACAAGTTTGT
ACAAAAAAGCAGGCACCATGTGCTTCAGTTTCATAATGCCTCCTGCTATGGCAGACATCCTTGACATCTG
GGCGGTGGATTCACAGATAGCATCTGATGGCTCCATACCTGTGGATTTCCTTTTGCCCACTGGGATTTAT
ATCCAGTTGGAGGTACCTCGGGAAGCTACCATTTCTTATATTAAGCAGATGTTATGGAAGCAAGTTCACA
ATTACCCAATGTTCAACCTCCTTATGGATATTGACTCCTATATGTTTGCATGTGTGAATCAGACTGCTGT
ATATGAGGAGCTTGAAGATGAAACACGAAGACTCTGTGATGTCAGACCTTTTCTTCCAGTTCTCAAATTA
GTGACAAGAAGTTGTGACCCAGGGGAAAAATTAGACTCAAAAATTGGAGTCCTTATAGGAAAAGGTCTGC
ATGAATTTGATTCCTTGAAGGATCCTGAAGTAAATGAATTTCGAAGAAAAATGCGCAAATTCAGCGAGGA
AAAAATCCTGTCACTTGTGGGATTGTCTTGGATGGACTGGCTAAAACAAACATATCCACCAGAGCATGAA
CCATCCATCCCTGAAAACTTAGAAGATAAACTTTATGGGGGAAAGCTCATCGTAGCTGTTCATTTTGAAA
ACTGCCAGGACGTGTTTAGCTTTCAAGTGTCTCCTAATATGAATCCTATCAAAGTAAATGAATTGGCAAT
CCAAAAACGTTTGACTATTCATGGGAAGGAAGATGAAGTTAGCCCCTATGATTATGTGTTGCAAGTCAGC
GGGAGAGTAGAATATGTTTTTGGTGATCATCCACTAATTCAGTTCCAGTATATCCGGAACTGTGTGATGA
ACAGAGCCCTGCCCCATTTTATACTTGTGGAATGCTGCAAGATCAAGAAAATGTATGAACAAGAAATGAT
TGCCATAGAGGCTGCCATAAATCGAAATTCATCTAATCTTCCTCTTCCATTACCACCAAAGAAAACACAA
ATTATTTCTCATGTTTGGGAAAATAACAACCCTTTCCAAATTGTCTTGGTTAAGGGAAATAAACTTAACA
CAGAGGAAACTGTAAAAGTTCATGTCAGGGCTGGTCTTTTTCATGGTACTGAGCTCCTGTGTAAAACCAT
CGTAAGCTCAGAGGTATCAGGGAAAAATGATCATATTTGGAATGAACCACTGGAATTTGATATTAATATT
TGTGACTTACCAAGAATGGCTCGATTATGTTTTGCTGTTTATGCAGTTTTGGATAAAGTAAAAACGAAGA
AATCAACGAAAACTATTAATCCCTCTAAATATCAGACCATCAGGAAAGCTGGAAAAGTGCATTATCCTGT
AGCGTGGGTAAATACGATGGTTTTTGACTTTAAAGGACAATTGAGAACTGGAGACATAATATTACACAGC
TGGTCTTCATTTCCTGATGAACTCGAAGAAATGTTGAATCCAATGGGAACTGTTCAAACAAATCCATATA
CTGAAAATGCAACAGCTTTGCATGTTAAATTTCCAGAGAATAAAAAACAACCTTATTATTACCCTCCCTT
CGATAAGATTATTGAAAAGGCAGCTGAGATTGCAAGCAGTGATAGTGCTAATGTGTCAAGTCGAGGTGGA
AAAAAGTTTCTTCCTGTATTGAAAGAAATCTTGGACAGGGATCCCTTGTCTCAACTGTGTGAAAATGAAA
TGGATCTTATTTGGACTTTGCGACAAGACTGCCGAGAGATTTTCCCACAATCACTGCCAAAATTACTGCT
GTCAATCAAGTGGAATAAACTTGAGGATGTTGCTCAGCTTCAGGCGCTGCTTCAGATTTGGCCTAAACTG
CCCCCCCGGGAGGCCCTAGAGCTTCTGGATTTCAACTATCCAGACCAGTACGTTCGAGAATATGCTGTAG
GCTGCCTGCGACAGATGAGTGATGAAGAACTTTCTCAATATCTTTTACAACTGGTGCAAGTGTTAAAATA
TGAGCCTTTTCTTGATTGTGCCCTCTCTAGATTCCTATTAGAAAGAGCACTTGGTAATCGGAGGATAGGG
CAGTTTCTATTTTGGCATCTTAGGTCAGAAGTGCACATTCCTGCTGTCTCAGTACAATTTGGTGTCATCC
TTGAAGCATACTGCCGGGGAAGTGTGGGGCACATGAAAGTGCTTTCTAAGCAGGTTGAAGCACTCAATAA
GTTAAAAACTTTAAATAGTTTAATCAAACTGAATGCCGTGAAGTTAAACAGAGCCAAAGGGAAGGAGGCC
ATGCATACCTGTTTAAAACAGAGTGCTTACCGGGAAGCCCTCTCTGACCTGCAGTCACCCCTGAACCCAT
GTGTTATCCTCTCAGAACTCTATGTTGAAAAGTGCAAATACATGGATTCCAAAATGAAGCCTTTGTGGCT
GGTATACAATAACAAGGTATTTGGTGAGGATTCAGTTGGAGTGATTTTTAAAAATGGTGATGATTTACGA
CAGGATATGTTGACACTCCAAATGTTGCGCTTGATGGATTTACTCTGGAAAGAAGCTGGTTTGGATCTTC
GGATGTTGCCTTATGGCTGTTTAGCAACAGGAGATCGCTCTGGCCTCATTGAAGTTGTGAGCACCTCTGA
AACAATTGCTGACATTCAGCTGAACAGTAGCAATGTGGCTGCTGCAGCAGCCTTCAACAAAGATGCCCTT
CTGAACTGGCTTAAAGAATACAACTCTGGGGATGACCTGGACCGAGCCATTGAGGAATTTACACTGTCCT
GTGCTGGCTACTGTGTAGCTTCTTATGTCCTTGGGATTGGTGACAGACATAGTGACAACATCATGGTCAA
AAAAACTGGCCAGCTCTTCCACATTGACTTTGGACATATTCTTGGAAATTTCAAATCTAAGTTTGGCATT
AAAAGGGAGCGAGTGCCTTTTATTCTTACCTATGATTTCATCCATGTCATTCAACAAGGAAAAACAGGAA
ATACAGAAAAGTTTGGCCGGTTCCGCCAGTGTTGTGAGGATGCATATCTGATTTTACGACGGCATGGGAA
TCTCTTCATCACTCTCTTTGCGCTGATGTTGACTGCAGGGCTTCCTGAACTCACATCAGTCAAAGATATA
CAGTATCTTAAGGACTCTCTTGCATTAGGGAAGAGTGAAGAAGAAGCACTCAAACAGTTTAAGCAAAAAT
TTGATGAGGCGCTCAGGGAAAGCTGGACTACTAAAGTGAACTGGATGGCCCACACAGTTCGGAAAGACTA
CAGATCTTAGAACCCAGCTTTCTTGTACAAAGTGGTGATATCCAATTAACCCTCACTAAAGGGAATGTTT
GTAAATGTATAGATAGCCCTATAGTGAGTCGTATTACCACCCAACTTTTCTATACAAAGTGGTTGATATC
CAGCACAGTGGCGGCCGCTCGAGTCTAGAGGGCCCGCGGTTCGAAGGTAAGCCTATCCCTAACCCTCTCC
TCGGTCTCGATTCTACGCGTACCGGTTAGTAATGAGATCCCTCCCCCCCCCCTAACGTTACTGGCCGAAG
CCGCTTGGAATAAGGCCGGTGTGCGTTTGTCTATATGTTATTTTCCACCATATTGCCGTCTTTTGGCAAT
GTGAGGGCCCGGAAACCTGGCCCTGTCTTCTTGACGAGCATTCCTAGGGGTCTTTCCCCTCTCGCCAAAG
GAATGCAAGGTCTGTTGAATGTCGTGAAGGAAGCAGTTCCTCTGGAAGCTTCTTGAAGACAAACAACGTC
TGTAGCGACCCTTTGCAGGCAGCGGAACCCCCCACCTGGCGACAGGTGCCTCTGCGGCCAAAAGCCACGT
GTATAAGATACACCTGCAAAGGCGGCACAACCCCAGTGCCACGTTGTGAGTTGGATAGTTGTGGAAAGAG
TCAAATGGCTCTCCTCAAGCGTATTCAACAAGGGGCTGAAGGATGCCCAGAAGGTACCCCATTGTATGGG
ATCTGATCTGGGGCCTCGGTGCACATGCTTTACATGTGTTTAGTCGAGGTTAAAAAAACGTCTAGGCCCC
CCGAACCACGGGGACGTGGTTTTCCTTTGAAAAACACGATGATAATATGGCCACACATATGACCGAGTAC
AAGCCCACGGTGCGCCTCGCCACCCGCGACGACGTCCCCAGGGCCGTACGCACCCTCGCCGCCGCGTTCG
CCGACTACCCCGCCACGCGCCACACCGTCGATCCGGACCGCCACATCGAGCGGGTCACCGAGCTGCAAGA
ACTCTTCCTCACGCGCGTCGGGCTCGACATCGGCAAGGTGTGGGTCGCGGACGACGGCGCCGCGGTGGCG
GTCTGGACCACGCCGGAGAGCGTCGAAGCGGGGGCGGTGTTCGCCGAGATCGGCCCGCGCATGGCCGAGT
TGAGCGGTTCCCGGCTGGCCGCGCAGCAACAGATGGAAGGCCTCCTGGCGCCGCACCGGCCCAAGGAGCC
CGCGTGGTTCCTGGCCACCGTCGGCGTCTCGCCCGACCACCAGGGCAAGGGTCTGGGCAGCGCCGTCGTG
CTCCCCGGAGTGGAGGCGGCCGAGCGCGCCGGGGTGCCCGCCTTCCTGGAGACCTCCGCGCCCCGCAACC
TCCCCTTCTACGAGCGGCTCGGCTTCACCGTCACCGCCGACGTCGAGGTGCCCGAAGGACCGCGCACCTG
GTGCATGACCCGCAAGCCCGGTGCCTAAATCGATAGATCCTAATCAACCTCTGGATTACAAAATTTGTGA
AAGATTGACTGGTATTCTTAACTATGTTGCTCCTTTTACGCTATGTGGATACGCTGCTTTAATGCCTTTG
TATCATGCTATTGCTTCCCGTATGGCTTTCATTTTCTCCTCCTTGTATAAATCCTGGTTGCTGTCTCTTT
ATGAGGAGTTGTGGCCCGTTGTCAGGCAACGTGGCGTGGTGTGCACTGTGTTTGCTGACGCAACCCCCAC
TGGTTGGGGCATTGCCACCACCTGTCAGCTCCTTTCCGGGACTTTCGCTTTCCCCCTCCCTATTGCCACG
GCGGAACTCATCGCCGCCTGCCTTGCCCGCTGCTGGACAGGGGCTCGGCTGTTGGGCACTGACAATTCCG
TGGTGTTGTCGGGGAAATCATCGTCCTTTCCTTGGCTGCTCGCCTGTGTTGCCACCTGGATTCTGCGCGG
GACGTCCTTCTGCTACGTCCCTTCGGCCCTCAATCCAGCGGACCTTCCTTCCCGCGGCCTGCTGCCGGCT
CTGCGGCCTCTTCCGCGTCTTCGCCTTCGCCCTCAGACGAGTCGGATCTCCCTTTGGGCCGCCTCCCCGC
CTGAGATCCTTTAAGACCAATGACTTACAAGGCAGCTGTAGATCTTAGCCACTTTTTAAAAGAAAAGGGG
GGACTGGAAGGGCTAATTCACTCCCAACGAAGACAAGATCTGCTTTTTGCTTGTACTGGGTCTCTCTGGT
TAGACCAGATCTGAGCCTGGGAGCTCTCTGGCTAACTAGGGAACCCACTGCTTAAGCCTCAATAAAGCTT
GCCTTGAGTGCTTCAAGTAGTGTGTGCCCGTCTGTTGTGTGACTCTGGTAACTAGAGATCCCTCAGACCC
TTTTAGTCAGTGTGGAAAATCTCTAGCAGTAGTAGTTCATGTCATCTTATTATTCAGTATTTATAACTTG
CAAAGAAATGAATATCAGAGAGTGAGAGGCCCGGGTTAATTAAGGAAAGGGCTAGATCATTCTTGAAGAC
GAAAGGGCCTCGTGATACGCCTATTTTTATAGGTTAATGTCATGATAATAATGGTTTCTTAGACGTCAGG
TGGCACTTTTCGGGGAAATGTGCGCGGAACCCCTATTTGTTTATTTTTCTAAATACATTCAAATATGTAT
CCGCTCATGAGACAATAACCCTGATAAATGCTTCAATAATATTGAAAAAGGAAGAGTATGAGTATTCAAC
ATTTCCGTGTCGCCCTTATTCCCTTTTTTGCGGCATTTTGCCTTCCTGTTTTTGCTCACCCAGAAACGCT
GGTGAAAGTAAAAGATGCTGAAGATCAGTTGGGTGCACGAGTGGGTTACATCGAACTGGATCTCAACAGC
GGTAAGATCCTTGAGAGTTTTCGCCCCGAAGAACGTTTTCCAATGATGAGCACTTTTAAAGTTCTGCTAT
GTGGCGCGGTATTATCCCGTGTTGACGCCGGGCAAGAGCAACTCGGTCGCCGCATACACTATTCTCAGAA
TGACTTGGTTGAGTACTCACCAGTCACAGAAAAGCATCTTACGGATGGCATGACAGTAAGAGAATTATGC
AGTGCTGCCATAACCATGAGTGATAACACTGCGGCCAACTTACTTCTGACAACGATCGGAGGACCGAAGG
AGCTAACCGCTTTTTTGCACAACATGGGGGATCATGTAACTCGCCTTGATCGTTGGGAACCGGAGCTGAA
TGAAGCCATACCAAACGACGAGCGTGACACCACGATGCCTGTAGCAATGGCAACAACGTTGCGCAAACTA
TTAACTGGCGAACTACTTACTCTAGCTTCCCGGCAACAATTAATAGACTGGATGGAGGCGGATAAAGTTG
CAGGACCACTTCTGCGCTCGGCCCTTCCGGCTGGCTGGTTTATTGCTGATAAATCTGGAGCCGGTGAGCG
TGGGTCTCGCGGTATCATTGCAGCACTGGGGCCAGATGGTAAGCCCTCCCGTATCGTAGTTATCTACACG
ACGGGGAGTCAGGCAACTATGGATGAACGAAATAGACAGATCGCTGAGATAGGTGCCTCACTGATTAAGC
ATTGGTAACTGTCAGACCAAGTTTACTCATATATACTTTAGATTGATTTAAAACTTCATTTTTAATTTAA
AAGGATCTAGGTGAAGATCCTTTTTGATAATCTCATGACCAAAATCCCTTAACGTGAGTTTTCGTTCCAC
TGAGCGTCAGACCCCGTAGAAAAGATCAAAGGATCTTCTTGAGATCCTTTTTTTCTGCGCGTAATCTGCT
GCTTGCAAACAAAAAAACCACCGCTACCAGCGGTGGTTTGTTTGCCGGATCAAGAGCTACCAACTCTTTT
TCCGAAGGTAACTGGCTTCAGCAGAGCGCAGATACCAAATACTGTTCTTCTAGTGTAGCCGTAGTTAGGC
CACCACTTCAAGAACTCTGTAGCACCGCCTACATACCTCGCTCTGCTAATCCTGTTACCAGTGGCTGCTG
CCAGTGGCGATAAGTCGTGTCTTACCGGGTTGGACTCAAGACGATAGTTACCGGATAAGGCGCAGCGGTC
GGGCTGAACGGGGGGTTCGTGCACACAGCCCAGCTTGGAGCGAACGACCTACACCGAACTGAGATACCTA
CAGCGTGAGCTATGAGAAAGCGCCACGCTTCCCGAAGGGAGAAAGGCGGACAGGTATCCGGTAAGCGGCA
GGGTCGGAACAGGAGAGCGCACGAGGGAGCTTCCAGGGGGAAACGCCTGGTATCTTTATAGTCCTGTCGG
GTTTCGCCACCTCTGACTTGAGCGTCGATTTTTGTGATGCTCGTCAGGGGGGCGGAGCCTATGGAAAAAC
GCCAGCAACGCGGCCTTTTTACGGTTCCTGGCCTTTTGCTGGCCTTTTGCTCACATGTTCTTTCCTGCGT
TATCCCCTGATTCTGTGGATAACCGTATTACCGCCTTTGAGTGAGCTGATACCGCTCGCCGCAGCCGAAC
GACCGAGCGCAGCGAGTCAGTGAGCGAGGAAGCGGAAGAGCGCCCAATACGCAAACCGCCTCTCCCCGCG
CGTTGGCCGATTCATTAATGCAGCAAGCTCATGGCTGACTAATTTTTTTTATTTATGCAGAGGCCGAGGC
CGCCTCGGCCTCTGAGCTATTCCAGAAGTAGTGAGGAGGCTTTTTTGGAGGCCTAGGCTTTTGCAAAAAG
CTCCCCGTGGCACGACAGGTTTCCCGACTGGAAAGCGGGCAGTGAGCGCAACGCAATTAATGTGAGTTAG
CTCACTCATTAGGCACCCCAGGCTTTACACTTTATGCTTCCGGCTCGTATGTTGTGTGGAATTGTGAGCG
GATAACAATTTCACACAGGAAACAGCTATGACATGATTACGAATTTCACAAATAAAGCATTTTTTTCACT
GCATTCTAGTTGTGGTTTGTCCAAACTCATCAATGTATCTTATCATGTCTGGATCAACTGGATAACTCAA
GCTAACCAAAATCATCCCAAACTTCCCACCCCATACCCTATTACCACTGCCAATTACCTGTGGTTTCATT
TACTCTAAACCTGTGATTCCTCTGAATTATTTTCATTTTAAAGAAATTGTATTTGTTAAATATGTACTAC
AAACTTAGTAGT
Features (pLannotate 1.2.2; 30 found; start..end, strand, type, name):
    377..634     +  LTR            5' LTR (truncated): truncated 5' long terminal repeat (LTR) from HIV-1
    681..806     +  misc_feature   HIV-1 Ψ: packaging signal of human immunodeficiency virus type 1
    790..1128    +  CDS            HIV-1 gag (fragment): gag protein from human immunodeficiency virus 1; gag
   1303..1536    +  misc_feature   RRE: The Rev response element (RRE) of HIV-1 allows for Rev-dependent mRNA export from the nucleus to the cytoplasm.
   1913..2013    +  CDS            Rev (fragment): human immunodeficiency virus 1 (HIV-1) Rev protein; rev; enhances nuclear export of unspliced and incompletely spliced viral mRNAs
   2058..2175    +  misc_feature   cPPT/CTS: central polypurine tract and central termination sequence of HIV-1
   2223..3401    +  promoter       EF-1α promoter: strong constitutive promoter for human elongation factor EF-1α
   3422..3442    +  protein_bind   attB1: mutant version of attB; core recombination site for the Gateway® BP reaction BP Clonase™
   3448..6657    +  CDS            PIK3CB: PK3CB_HUMAN - Also known as PIK3C1. Experimental evidence at protein level: Swiss-Prot protein existence level 1. Phosphoinositide-3-kinase (PI3K) phosphorylates phosphatidylinositol derivatives at position 3 of the inositol ring to produce 3-phosphoinositides (PubMed:15135396). Uses ATP and PtdIns(4,5)P2 (phosphatidylinositol 4,5-bisphosphate) to generate phosphatidylinositol 3,4,5-trisphosphate (PIP3) (PubMed:15135396). PIP3 plays a key role by recruiting PH domain-containing proteins to the membrane, including AKT1 and PDPK1, activating signaling cascades involved in cell growth, survival,
   6662..6686    -  protein_bind   attB2: mutant version of attB; recombination site for the Gateway® BP reaction BP Clonase™
   6694..6712    +  promoter       T3 promoter: promoter for bacteriophage T3 RNA polymerase
   6738..6756    -  promoter       T7 promoter: promoter for bacteriophage T7 RNA polymerase
   6762..6780    -  protein_bind   attB4 (fragment): mutant version of attB; core recombination site for the Gateway® BP reaction BP Clonase™
   6836..6877    +  CDS            V5 tag: epitope tag from simian virus 5
   7003..7465    +  misc_feature   IRES: internal ribosome entry site (IRES) of the encephalomyocarditis virus (EMCV)
   7479..8076    +  CDS            PuroR (fragment): puromycin N-acetyltransferase; pac from Streptomyces; confers resistance to puromycin
   8092..8680    +  misc_feature   WPRE: woodchuck hepatitis virus posttranscriptional regulatory element
   8688..8753    +  CDS            nef (fragment): NEF_HV1Z2 - Experimental evidence at protein level: Swiss-Prot protein existence level 1. Extracellular Nef protein targets CD4(+) T-lymphocytes for apoptosis by interacting with CXCR4 surface receptors. From Human immunodeficiency virus type 1 group M subtype D (isolate Z2/CDC-Z34) (HIV-1).
   8755..8988    +  LTR            3' LTR (ΔU3): self-inactivating 3' long terminal repeat (LTR) from HIV-1
   9193..9297    +  promoter       AmpR promoter: bla
   9298..10158   +  CDS            AmpR: β-lactamase; bla; confers resistance to ampicillin, carbenicillin, and related antibiotics
  10329..10917   +  rep_origin     ori: high-copy-number ColE1/pMB1/pBR322/pUC origin of replication
  11100..11154   +  CDS            lacI (fragment): lac repressor; lacI; The lac repressor binds to the lac operator to inhibit transcription in E. coli. This inhibition can be relieved by adding lactose or isopropyl-β-D-thiogalactopyranoside (IPTG).
  11160..11253   +  rep_origin     SV40 ori (fragment): SV40 origin of replication
  11278..11315   +  CDS            lacI (fragment): lac repressor; lacI; The lac repressor binds to the lac operator to inhibit transcription in E. coli. This inhibition can be relieved by adding lactose or isopropyl-β-D-thiogalactopyranoside (IPTG).
  11328..11349   +  protein_bind   CAP binding site: CAP binding activates transcription in the presence of cAMP. E. coli catabolite activator protein
  11364..11394   +  promoter       lac promoter: promoter for the E. coli lac operon
  11398..11420   +  protein_bind   lac operator (fragment): The lac repressor binds to the lac operator to inhibit transcription in E. coli. This inhibition can be relieved by adding lactose or isopropyl-β-D-thiogalactopyranoside (IPTG). lac repressor encoded by lacI
  11452..11535   +  polyA_signal   SV40 poly(A) signal (fragment): SV40 polyadenylation signal
  11702..329     +  CDS            nef (fragment) (across the origin): NEF_HV1BR - Experimental evidence at protein level: Swiss-Prot protein existence level 1. Extracellular Nef protein targets CD4(+) T-lymphocytes for apoptosis by interacting with CXCR4 surface receptors (PubMed:14990729). From Human immunodeficiency virus type 1 group M subtype B (isolate BRU/LAI) (HIV-1).
