[The description below was written by a language model from this plasmid's Addgene catalogue record and pLannotate feature annotations shown in this document.]
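Description:
pHAGE-PIK3CB-R321Q is an HIV-1-based lentiviral expression plasmid (about 11.7 kb) built on the pHAGE backbone and carrying the human PIK3CB open reading frame with the R321Q substitution. PIK3CB encodes the p110β catalytic subunit of phosphoinositide 3-kinase, which converts PtdIns(4,5)P2 to PIP3 and thereby recruits and activates AKT-pathway signalling proteins. In bacteria the plasmid is maintained through a high-copy ColE1/pUC-type origin and selected with ampicillin via the β-lactamase gene. Small lac-region, SV40 origin and SV40 poly(A) fragments annotated outside the viral cassette appear to be backbone remnants.

The transfer cassette is flanked by a truncated 5' LTR and a ΔU3 self-inactivating 3' LTR. It contains the Ψ packaging signal with a gag fragment, the Rev response element for Rev-dependent export of the genomic RNA, and the cPPT/CTS element, which aids nuclear import of the reverse-transcribed genome. Within it, the constitutive human EF-1α promoter drives the PIK3CB coding sequence, which sits between attB1 and attB2 sites left by Gateway recombination. Downstream lie short T3 and T7 promoter sequences, an attB4 fragment and a V5 epitope tag, though the record does not state whether the tag is fused in frame to the kinase. An EMCV IRES then allows translation of puromycin N-acetyltransferase from the same transcript, so transduced mammalian cells can be selected with puromycin, and a WPRE enhances transcript expression. The construct was deposited for lentiviral expression of this mutant allele, in association with a study on the systematic functional annotation of somatic mutations in cancer.
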