Addgene plasmid #116559: pHAGE-PIK3CB-R321Q
Purpose: Lentiviral expression of PIK3CB R321Q
Depositing lab: Gordon Mills & Kenneth Scott. Depositing organization: Baylor College of Medicine. Publication: Systematic Functional Annotation of Somatic Mutations in Cancer. Ng PK, Li J, Jeong KJ, Shao S, Chen H, Tsang YH, Sengupta S, Wang Z, Bhavana VH, Tran R, Soewito S, Minussi DC, Moreno D, Kong K, Dogruluk T, Lu H, Gao J, Tokheim C, Zhou DC, Johnson AM, Zeng J, Ip CKM, Ju Z, Wester M, Yu S, Li Y, Vellano CP, Schultz N, Karchin R, Ding L, Lu Y, Cheung LWT, Chen K, Shaw KR, Meric-Bernstam F, Scott KL, Yi S, Sahni N, Liang H, Mills GB. Cancer Cell. 2018 Mar 12;33(3):450-462.e10. doi: 10.1016/j.ccell.2018.01.021. PubMed 29533785.
Backbone
  Vector backbone: pHAGE
  Vector type: Lentiviral
Growth in bacteria
  Bacterial resistance: Ampicillin, 100 μg/mL
  Growth temperature: 37°C
  Growth strain: Stbl3
  Copy number: High Copy
Gene/Insert
  Gene/Insert name: PIK3CB
  Species: H. sapiens (human)
  Mutation: R321Q
  Entrez Gene: PIK3CB (a.k.a. P110BETA, PI3K, PI3KBETA, PIK3C1)
  Cloning method: Gateway Cloning
Terms and licenses: Academic/Nonprofit Terms; Industry Terms: Not Available to Industry
How to cite: pHAGE-PIK3CB-R321Q was a gift from Gordon Mills & Kenneth Scott (Addgene plasmid # 116559 ; http://n2t.net/addgene:116559 ; RRID:Addgene_116559)
