>Addgene plasmid #116559 | pHAGE-PIK3CB-R321Q | depositor partial sequence | sequence record 219434 | insert
ATGTGCTTCAGTTTCATAATGCCTCCTGCTATGGCAGACATCCTTGACATCTGGGCGGTGGATTCACAGA
TAGCATCTGATGGCTCCATACCTGTGGATTTCCTTTTGCCCACTGGGATTTATATCCAGTTGGAGGTACC
TCGGGAAGCTACCATTTCTTATATTAAGCAGATGTTATGGAAGCAAGTTCACAATTACCCAATGTTCAAC
CTCCTTATGGATATTGACTCCTATATGTTTGCATGTGTGAATCAGACTGCTGTATATGAGGAGCTTGAAG
ATGAAACACGAAGACTCTGTGATGTCAGACCTTTTCTTCCAGTTCTCAAATTAGTGACAAGAAGTTGTGA
CCCAGGGGAAAAATTAGACTCAAAAATTGGAGTCCTTATAGGAAAAGGTCTGCATGAATTTGATTCCTTG
AAGGATCCTGAAGTAAATGAATTTCGAAGAAAAATGCGCAAATTCAGCGAGGAAAAAATCCTGTCACTTG
TGGGATTGTCTTGGATGGACTGGCTAAAACAAACATATCCACCAGAGCATGAACCATCCATCCCTGAAAA
CTTAGAAGATAAACTTTATGGGGGAAAGCTCATCGTAGCTGTTCATTTTGAAAACTGCCAGGACGTGTTT
AGCTTTCAAGTGTCTCCTAATATGAATCCTATCAAAGTAAATGAATTGGCAATCCAAAAACGTTTGACTA
TTCATGGGAAGGAAGATGAAGTTAGCCCCTATGATTATGTGTTGCAAGTCAGCGGGAGAGTAGAATATGT
TTTTGGTGATCATCCACTAATTCAGTTCCAGTATATCCGGAACTGTGTGATGAACAGAGCCCTGCCCCAT
TTTATACTTGTGGAATGCTGCAAGATCAAGAAAATGTATGAACAAGAAATGATTGCCATAGAGGCTGCCA
TAAATCGAAATTCATCTAATCTTCCTCTTCCATTACCACCAAAGAAAACACAAATTATTTCTCATGTTTG
GGAAAATAACAACCCTTTCCAAATTGTCTTGGTTAAGGGAAATAAACTTAACACAGAGGAAACTGTAAAA
GTTCATGTCAGGGCTGGTCTTTTTCATGGTACTGAGCTCCTGTGTAAAACCATCGTAAGCTCAGAGGTAT
CAGGGAAAAATGATCATATTTGGAATGAACCACTGGAATTTGATATTAATATTTGTGACTTACCAAGAAT
GGCTCGATTATGTTTTGCTGTTTATGCAGTTTTGGATAAAGTAAAAACGAAGAAATCAACGAAAACTATT
AATCCCTCTAAATATCAGACCATCAGGAAAGCTGGAAAAGTGCATTATCCTGTAGCGTGGGTAAATACGA
TGGTTTTTGACTTTAAAGGACAATTGAGAACTGGAGACATAATATTACACAGCTGGTCTTCATTTCCTGA
TGAACTCGAAGAAATGTTGAATCCAATGGGAACTGTTCAAACAAATCCATATACTGAAAATGCAACAGCT
TTGCATGTTAAATTTCCAGAGAATAAAAAACAACCTTATTATTACCCTCCCTTCGATAAGATTATTGAAA
AGGCAGCTGAGATTGCAAGCAGTGATAGTGCTAATGTGTCAAGTCGAGGTGGAAAAAAGTTTCTTCCTGT
ATTGAAAGAAATCTTGGACAGGGATCCCTTGTCTCAACTGTGTGAAAATGAAATGGATCTTATTTGGACT
TTGCGACAAGACTGCCGAGAGATTTTCCCACAATCACTGCCAAAATTACTGCTGTCAATCAAGTGGAATA
AACTTGAGGATGTTGCTCAGCTTCAGGCGCTGCTTCAGATTTGGCCTAAACTGCCCCCCCGGGAGGCCCT
AGAGCTTCTGGATTTCAACTATCCAGACCAGTACGTTCGAGAATATGCTGTAGGCTGCCTGCGACAGATG
AGTGATGAAGAACTTTCTCAATATCTTTTACAACTGGTGCAAGTGTTAAAATATGAGCCTTTTCTTGATT
GTGCCCTCTCTAGATTCCTATTAGAAAGAGCACTTGGTAATCGGAGGATAGGGCAGTTTCTATTTTGGCA
TCTTAGGTCAGAAGTGCACATTCCTGCTGTCTCAGTACAATTTGGTGTCATCCTTGAAGCATACTGCCGG
GGAAGTGTGGGGCACATGAAAGTGCTTTCTAAGCAGGTTGAAGCACTCAATAAGTTAAAAACTTTAAATA
GTTTAATCAAACTGAATGCCGTGAAGTTAAACAGAGCCAAAGGGAAGGAGGCCATGCATACCTGTTTAAA
ACAGAGTGCTTACCGGGAAGCCCTCTCTGACCTGCAGTCACCCCTGAACCCATGTGTTATCCTCTCAGAA
CTCTATGTTGAAAAGTGCAAATACATGGATTCCAAAATGAAGCCTTTGTGGCTGGTATACAATAACAAGG
TATTTGGTGAGGATTCAGTTGGAGTGATTTTTAAAAATGGTGATGATTTACGACAGGATATGTTGACACT
CCAAATGTTGCGCTTGATGGATTTACTCTGGAAAGAAGCTGGTTTGGATCTTCGGATGTTGCCTTATGGC
TGTTTAGCAACAGGAGATCGCTCTGGCCTCATTGAAGTTGTGAGCACCTCTGAAACAATTGCTGACATTC
AGCTGAACAGTAGCAATGTGGCTGCTGCAGCAGCCTTCAACAAAGATGCCCTTCTGAACTGGCTTAAAGA
ATACAACTCTGGGGATGACCTGGACCGAGCCATTGAGGAATTTACACTGTCCTGTGCTGGCTACTGTGTA
GCTTCTTATGTCCTTGGGATTGGTGACAGACATAGTGACAACATCATGGTCAAAAAAACTGGCCAGCTCT
TCCACATTGACTTTGGACATATTCTTGGAAATTTCAAATCTAAGTTTGGCATTAAAAGGGAGCGAGTGCC
TTTTATTCTTACCTATGATTTCATCCATGTCATTCAACAAGGAAAAACAGGAAATACAGAAAAGTTTGGC
CGGTTCCGCCAGTGTTGTGAGGATGCATATCTGATTTTACGACGGCATGGGAATCTCTTCATCACTCTCT
TTGCGCTGATGTTGACTGCAGGGCTTCCTGAACTCACATCAGTCAAAGATATACAGTATCTTAAGGACTC
TCTTGCATTAGGGAAGAGTGAAGAAGAAGCACTCAAACAGTTTAAGCAAAAATTTGATGAGGCGCTCAGG
GAAAGCTGGACTACTAAAGTGAACTGGATGGCCCACACAGTTCGGAAAGACTACAGATCTTAA
